Addgene plasmid #14797: pCAG-CreERT2
Purpose: Mammalian expression of conditionally active form of Cre recombinase (not as tightly regulated as pCAG-ERT2CreERT2)
Depositing lab: Connie Cepko. Depositing organization: Harvard Medical School. Publication: Controlled expression of transgenes introduced by in vivo electroporation. Matsuda T, Cepko CL. Proc Natl Acad Sci U S A. 2007 Jan 16;104(3):1027-32. doi: 10.1073/pnas.0610155104 PubMed 17209010.
Backbone
  Vector backbone: pCAGEN
  Backbone size w/o insert (bp): 4779
  Vector type: Mammalian Expression, Cre/Lox
Growth in bacteria
  Bacterial resistance: Ampicillin, 100 μg/mL
  Growth temperature: 37°C
  Growth strain: DH5alpha
  Copy number: High Copy
Gene/Insert
  Gene/Insert name: Cre-ERT2 fusion protein (alt name: inducible Cre)
  Species: Bacteriophage P1
  Insert size (bp): 2004
  Promoter: CAG
  Cloning method: Restriction Enzyme; 5′ cloning site EcoRI (not destroyed); 3′ cloning site NotI (not destroyed)
  Sequencing primers: 5′ pCAG-F
Resource information
  A portion of this plasmid was derived from a plasmid made by: CreERT2 was modified from pCreERT2 (Feil et al. BBRC, 237, 752-757 (1997) obtained from Dr. P. Chambon (Universite Louis Pasteur).
Terms and licenses: Academic/Nonprofit Terms; Industry Terms: Not Available to Industry
Depositor comments: 4-hydroxitamoxifen-responsible Cre. Kozak consensus sequence was added before the start ATG. The insert can be cut out with EcoRI and NotI.
How to cite: pCAG-CreERT2 was a gift from Connie Cepko (Addgene plasmid # 14797 ; http://n2t.net/addgene:14797 ; RRID:Addgene_14797)
