[The description below was written by a language model from this plasmid's Addgene catalogue record, the feature table of its GenBank file and pLannotate feature annotations shown in this document.]
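Description:
pCAG-CreERT2 is a mammalian expression plasmid of about 6.8 kb, built on the pCAGEN backbone, that produces a tamoxifen-regulated form of Cre recombinase. It is propagated in E. coli as a high-copy plasmid through a ColE1/pUC-type origin and is selected with ampicillin via the bla (AmpR) gene and its promoter. The backbone also retains lac promoter/operator remnants and a short SV40 early promoter/origin segment followed by an SV40 poly(A) signal. No mammalian selection marker is annotated.

The expression cassette is driven by the composite CAG promoter, made up of the human CMV immediate-early enhancer, the chicken β-actin promoter and a chimeric chicken β-actin/rabbit β-globin intron, which together give strong, broad expression in vertebrate cells. Downstream, a Kozak consensus added before the start codon precedes the bacteriophage P1 Cre coding sequence. Cre is fused at its C-terminus to ERT2, a mutated ligand-binding domain of the human estrogen receptor, and the transcript ends at a rabbit β-globin polyadenylation signal. The roughly 2 kb insert sits between EcoRI and NotI sites, both preserved, so it can be excised intact.

The ERT2 domain keeps the fusion largely inactive until 4-hydroxytamoxifen is supplied, after which Cre can recombine loxP-flanked targets. This allows temporal control of recombination, for example switching on co-delivered floxed-stop reporters or transgenes; the associated publication concerns controlled transgene expression after in vivo electroporation. The depositor notes that this single-ERT2 version is less tightly regulated than the related pCAG-ERT2CreERT2. The two feature tables describe the same construct with different numbering origins and a few bases' difference in length.
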