LOCUS       Exported 6783 bp ds-DNA circular SYN 12-MAY-2021
DEFINITION  Mammalian expression of conditionally active form of Cre recombinase
            (not as tightly regulated as pCAG-ERT2CreERT2).
ACCESSION   .
VERSION     .
KEYWORDS    pCAG-CreERT2
SOURCE      synthetic DNA construct
  ORGANISM  synthetic DNA construct
REFERENCE   1 (bases 1 to 6783)
  AUTHORS   Matsuda T, Cepko CL
  TITLE     Controlled expression of transgenes introduced by in vivo
            electroporation.
  JOURNAL   Proc Natl Acad Sci U S A. 2007 Jan 5. ():.
  PUBMED    17209010
REFERENCE   2 (bases 1 to 6783)
  AUTHORS   .
  TITLE     Direct Submission
  JOURNAL   Exported May 12, 2021 from SnapGene Server 1.1.58
            http://www.snapgene.com
FEATURES             Location/Qualifiers
     source          1..6783
                     /organism="synthetic DNA construct"
                     /mol_type="other DNA"
     enhancer        4..383
                     /label=CMV enhancer
                     /note="human cytomegalovirus immediate early enhancer"
     promoter        386..661
                     /label=chicken beta-actin promoter
     intron          662..1670
                     /label=chimeric intron
                     /note="chimera between introns from chicken beta-actin and
                     rabbit beta-globin"
     primer_bind     1594..1616
                     /label=pCAGGS-5
                     /note="Chimeric intron in CAG promoter, forward primer"
     primer_bind     1678..1697
                     /label=pCAG-F
                     /note="Rabbit beta-globin intron, for pCAG plasmids,
                     forward primer"
     regulatory      1731..1740
                     /regulatory_class="other"
                     /note="vertebrate consensus sequence for strong initiation
                     of translation (Kozak, 1987)"
     CDS             1737..2765
                     /codon_start=1
                     /product="site-specific recombinase"
                     /label=Cre
                     /note="Cre is a site-specific recombinase from
                     bacteriophage P1. Recombination occurs at loxP sequences."
                     /translation="MANLLTVHQNLPALPVDATSDEVRKNLMDMFRDRQAFSEHTWKML
                     LSVCRSWAAWCKLNNRKWFPAEPEDVRDYLLYLQARGLAVKTIQQHLGQLNMLHRRSGL
                     PRPSDSNAVSLVMRRIRKENVDAGERAKQALAFERTDFDQVRSLMENSDRCQDIRNLAF
                     LGIAYNTLLRIAEIARIRVKDISRTDGGRMLIHIGRTKTLVSTAGVEKALSLGVTKLVE
                     RWISVSGVADDPNNYLFCRVRKNGVAAPSATSQLSTRALEGIFEATHRLIYGAKDDSGQ
                     RYLAWSGHSARVGAARDMARAGVSIPEIMQAGGWTNVNIVMNYIRNLDSETGAMVRLLE
                     DGD"
     CDS             2778..3713
                     /codon_start=1
                     /product="mutated ligand-binding domain of the human
                     estrogen receptor (Feil et al., 1997)"
                     /label=ERT2
                     /translation="AGDMRAANLWPSPLMIKRSKKNSLALSLTADQMVSALLDAEPPIL
                     YSEYDPTRPFSEASMMGLLTNLADRELVHMINWAKRVPGFVDLTLHDQVHLLECAWLEI
                     LMIGLVWRSMEHPVKLLFAPNLLLDRNQGKCVEGMVEIFDMLLATSSRFRMMNLQGEEF
                     VCLKSIILLNSGVYTFLSSTLKSLEEKDHIHRVLDKITDTLIHLMAKAGLTLQQQHQRL
                     AQLLLILSHIRHMSNKGMEHLYSMKCKNVVPLYDLLLEAADAHRLHAPTSRGGASVEET
                     DQSHLATAGSTSSHSLQKYYITGEAEGFPAT"
     primer_bind     complement(3807..3826)
                     /label=Bglob-pA-R
                     /note="Rabbit beta-globin polyA region, reverse primer"
     polyA_signal    3872..3927
                     /label=-beta-globin poly(A) signal
                     /note="rabbit beta-globin polyadenylation signal (Gil and
                     Proudfoot, 1987)"
     primer_bind     complement(3926..3945)
                     /label=rbglobpA-R
                     /note="Rabbit beta-globin polyA, reverse primer. Also
                     called rb-glob-pA-term-R"
     primer_bind     complement(4286..4302)
                     /label=M13 rev
                     /note="common sequencing primer, one of multiple similar
                     variants"
     primer_bind     complement(4286..4302)
                     /label=M13 Reverse
                     /note="In lacZ gene. Also called M13-rev"
     primer_bind     complement(4299..4321)
                     /label=M13/pUC Reverse
                     /note="In lacZ gene"
     protein_bind    4310..4326
                     /label=lac operator
                     /bound_moiety="lac repressor encoded by lacI"
                     /note="The lac repressor binds to the lac operator to
                     inhibit transcription in E. coli. This inhibition can be
                     relieved by adding lactose or
                     isopropyl-beta-D-thiogalactopyranoside (IPTG)."
     promoter        complement(4334..4364)
                     /label=lac promoter
                     /note="promoter for the E. coli lac operon"
     protein_bind    4379..4400
                     /label=CAP binding site
                     /bound_moiety="E. coli catabolite activator protein"
                     /note="CAP binding activates transcription in the presence
                     of cAMP."
     promoter        4459..4654
                     /label=SV40 promoter
                     /note="SV40 early promoter"
     rep_origin      4505..4640
                     /label=SV40 ori
                     /note="SV40 origin of replication"
     primer_bind     4567..4586
                     /label=SV40pro-F
                     /note="SV40 promoter/origin, forward primer"
     polyA_signal    4660..4794
                     /label=SV40 poly(A) signal
                     /note="SV40 polyadenylation signal"
     primer_bind     complement(4697..4716)
                     /label=SV40pA-R
                     /note="SV40 polyA, reverse primer"
     primer_bind     4751..4770
                     /label=EBV-rev
                     /note="SV40 polyA terminator, reverse primer"
     primer_bind     complement(4862..4879)
                     /label=L4440
                     /note="L4440 vector, forward primer"
     rep_origin      complement(5033..5621)
                     /direction=LEFT
                     /label=ori
                     /note="high-copy-number ColE1/pMB1/pBR322/pUC origin of
                     replication"
     primer_bind     complement(5113..5132)
                     /label=pBR322ori-F
                     /note="pBR322 origin, forward primer"
     CDS             complement(5792..6652)
                     /codon_start=1
                     /gene="bla"
                     /product="beta-lactamase"
                     /label=AmpR
                     /note="confers resistance to ampicillin, carbenicillin, and
                     related antibiotics"
                     /translation="MSIQHFRVALIPFFAAFCLPVFAHPETLVKVKDAEDQLGARVGYI
                     ELDLNSGKILESFRPEERFPMMSTFKVLLCGAVLSRIDAGQEQLGRRIHYSQNDLVEYS
                     PVTEKHLTDGMTVRELCSAAITMSDNTAANLLLTTIGGPKELTAFLHNMGDHVTRLDRW
                     EPELNEAIPNDERDTTMPVAMATTLRKLLTGELLTLASRQQLIDWMEADKVAGPLLRSA
                     LPAGWFIADKSGAGERGSRGIIAALGPDGKPSRIVVIYTTGSQATMDERNRQIAEIGAS
                     LIKHW"
     primer_bind     6415..6434
                     /label=Amp-R
                     /note="Ampicillin resistance gene, reverse primer"
     promoter        complement(6653..6757)
                     /gene="bla"
                     /label=AmpR promoter
ORIGIN
        1 gtcgacattg attattgact agttattaat agtaatcaat tacggggtca ttagttcata
       61 gcccatatat ggagttccgc gttacataac ttacggtaaa tggcccgcct ggctgaccgc
      121 ccaacgaccc ccgcccattg acgtcaataa tgacgtatgt tcccatagta acgccaatag
      181 ggactttcca ttgacgtcaa tgggtggact atttacggta aactgcccac ttggcagtac
      241 atcaagtgta tcatatgcca agtacgcccc ctattgacgt caatgacggt aaatggcccg
      301 cctggcatta tgcccagtac atgaccttat gggactttcc tacttggcag tacatctacg
      361 tattagtcat cgctattacc atgggtcgag gtgagcccca cgttctgctt cactctcccc
      421 atctcccccc cctccccacc cccaattttg tatttattta ttttttaatt attttgtgca
      481 gcgatggggg cggggggggg gggggcgcgc gccaggcggg gcggggcggg gcgaggggcg
      541 gggcggggcg aggcggagag gtgcggcggc agccaatcag agcggcgcgc tccgaaagtt
      601 tccttttatg gcgaggcggc ggcggcggcg gccctataaa aagcgaagcg cgcggcgggc
      661 gggagtcgct gcgttgcctt cgccccgtgc cccgctccgc gccgcctcgc gccgcccgcc
      721 ccggctctga ctgaccgcgt tactcccaca ggtgagcggg cgggacggcc cttctcctcc
      781 gggctgtaat tagcgcttgg tttaatgacg gctcgtttct tttctgtggc tgcgtgaaag
      841 ccttaaaggg ctccgggagg gccctttgtg cgggggggag cggctcgggg ggtgcgtgcg
      901 tgtgtgtgtg cgtggggagc gccgcgtgcg gcccgcgctg cccggcggct gtgagcgctg
      961 cgggcgcggc gcggggcttt gtgcgctccg cgtgtgcgcg aggggagcgc ggccgggggc
     1021 ggtgccccgc ggtgcggggg ggctgcgagg ggaacaaagg ctgcgtgcgg ggtgtgtgcg
     1081 tgggggggtg agcagggggt gtgggcgcgg cggtcgggct gtaacccccc cctgcacccc
     1141 cctccccgag ttgctgagca cggcccggct tcgggtgcgg ggctccgtgc ggggcgtggc
     1201 gcggggctcg ccgtgccggg cggggggtgg cggcaggtgg gggtgccggg cggggcgggg
     1261 ccgcctcggg ccggggaggg ctcgggggag gggcgcggcg gccccggagc gccggcggct
     1321 gtcgaggcgc ggcgagccgc agccattgcc ttttatggta atcgtgcgag agggcgcagg
     1381 gacttccttt gtcccaaatc tggcggagcc gaaatctggg aggcgccgcc gcaccccctc
     1441 tagcgggcgc gggcgaagcg gtgcggcgcc ggcaggaagg aaatgggcgg ggagggcctt
     1501 cgtgcgtcgc cgcgccgccg tccccttctc catctccagc ctcggggctg ccgcaggggg
     1561 acggctgcct tcggggggga cggggcaggg cggggttcgg cttctggcgt gtgaccggcg
     1621 gctctagagc ctctgctaac catgttcatg ccttcttctt tttcctacag ctcctgggca
     1681 acgtgctggt tattgtgctg tctcatcatt ttggcaaaga attctgagcc gccaccatgg
     1741 ccaatttact gaccgtacac caaaatttgc ctgcattacc ggtcgatgca acgagtgatg
     1801 aggttcgcaa gaacctgatg gacatgttca gggatcgcca ggcgttttct gagcatacct
     1861 ggaaaatgct tctgtccgtt tgccggtcgt gggcggcatg gtgcaagttg aataaccgga
     1921 aatggtttcc cgcagaacct gaagatgttc gcgattatct tctatatctt caggcgcgcg
     1981 gtctggcagt aaaaactatc cagcaacatt tgggccagct aaacatgctt catcgtcggt
     2041 ccgggctgcc acgaccaagt gacagcaatg ctgtttcact ggttatgcgg cggatccgaa
     2101 aagaaaacgt tgatgccggt gaacgtgcaa aacaggctct agcgttcgaa cgcactgatt
     2161 tcgaccaggt tcgttcactc atggaaaata gcgatcgctg ccaggatata cgtaatctgg
     2221 catttctggg gattgcttat aacaccctgt tacgtatagc cgaaattgcc aggatcaggg
     2281 ttaaagatat ctcacgtact gacggtggga gaatgttaat ccatattggc agaacgaaaa
     2341 cgctggttag caccgcaggt gtagagaagg cacttagcct gggggtaact aaactggtcg
     2401 agcgatggat ttccgtctct ggtgtagctg atgatccgaa taactacctg ttttgccggg
     2461 tcagaaaaaa tggtgttgcc gcgccatctg ccaccagcca gctatcaact cgcgccctgg
     2521 aagggatttt tgaagcaact catcgattga tttacggcgc taaggatgac tctggtcaga
     2581 gatacctggc ctggtctgga cacagtgccc gtgtcggagc cgcgcgagat atggcccgcg
     2641 ctggagtttc aataccggag atcatgcaag ctggtggctg gaccaatgta aatattgtca
     2701 tgaactatat ccgtaacctg gatagtgaaa caggggcaat ggtgcgcctg ctggaagatg
     2761 gcgatctcga gccatctgct ggagacatga gagctgccaa cctttggcca agcccgctca
     2821 tgatcaaacg ctctaagaag aacagcctgg ccttgtccct gacggccgac cagatggtca
     2881 gtgccttgtt ggatgctgag ccccccatac tctattccga gtatgatcct accagaccct
     2941 tcagtgaagc ttcgatgatg ggcttactga ccaacctggc agacagggag ctggttcaca
     3001 tgatcaactg ggcgaagagg gtgccaggct ttgtggattt gaccctccat gatcaggtcc
     3061 accttctaga atgtgcctgg ctagagatcc tgatgattgg tctcgtctgg cgctccatgg
     3121 agcacccagt gaagctactg tttgctccta acttgctctt ggacaggaac cagggaaaat
     3181 gtgtagaggg catggtggag atcttcgaca tgctgctggc tacatcatct cggttccgca
     3241 tgatgaatct gcagggagag gagtttgtgt gcctcaaatc tattattttg cttaattctg
     3301 gagtgtacac atttctgtcc agcaccctga agtctctgga agagaaggac catatccacc
     3361 gagtcctgga caagatcaca gacactttga tccacctgat ggccaaggca ggcctgaccc
     3421 tgcagcagca gcaccagcgg ctggcccagc tcctcctcat cctctcccac atcaggcaca
     3481 tgagtaacaa aggcatggag catctgtaca gcatgaagtg caagaacgtg gtgcccctct
     3541 atgacctgct gctggaggcg gcggacgccc accgcctaca tgcgcccact agccgtggag
     3601 gggcatccgt ggaggagacg gaccaaagcc acttggccac tgcgggctct acttcatcgc
     3661 attccttgca aaagtattac atcacggggg aggcagaggg tttccctgcc acagcttgat
     3721 agcggccgca ctcctcaggt gcaggctgcc tatcagaagg tggtggctgg tgtggccaat
     3781 gccctggctc acaaatacca ctgagatctt tttccctctg ccaaaaatta tggggacatc
     3841 atgaagcccc ttgagcatct gacttctggc taataaagga aatttatttt cattgcaata
     3901 gtgtgttgga attttttgtg tctctcactc ggaaggacat atgggagggc aaatcattta
     3961 aaacatcaga atgagtattt ggtttagagt ttggcaacat atgccatatg ctggctgcca
     4021 tgaacaaagg tggctataaa gaggtcatca gtatatgaaa cagccccctg ctgtccattc
     4081 cttattccat agaaaagcct tgacttgagg ttagattttt tttatatttt gttttgtgtt
     4141 atttttttct ttaacatccc taaaattttc cttacatgtt ttactagcca gatttttcct
     4201 cctctcctga ctactcccag tcatagctgt ccctcttctc ttatgaagat ccctcgacct
     4261 gcagcccaag cttggcgtaa tcatggtcat agctgtttcc tgtgtgaaat tgttatccgc
     4321 tcacaattcc acacaacata cgagccggaa gcataaagtg taaagcctgg ggtgcctaat
     4381 gagtgagcta actcacatta attgcgttgc gctcactgcc cgctttccag tcgggaaacc
     4441 tgtcgtgcca gcggatccgc atctcaatta gtcagcaacc atagtcccgc ccctaactcc
     4501 gcccatcccg cccctaactc cgcccagttc cgcccattct ccgccccatg gctgactaat
     4561 tttttttatt tatgcagagg ccgaggccgc ctcggcctct gagctattcc agaagtagtg
     4621 aggaggcttt tttggaggcc taggcttttg caaaaagcta acttgtttat tgcagcttat
     4681 aatggttaca aataaagcaa tagcatcaca aatttcacaa ataaagcatt tttttcactg
     4741 cattctagtt gtggtttgtc caaactcatc aatgtatctt atcatgtctg gatccgctgc
     4801 attaatgaat cggccaacgc gcggggagag gcggtttgcg tattgggcgc tcttccgctt
     4861 cctcgctcac tgactcgctg cgctcggtcg ttcggctgcg gcgagcggta tcagctcact
     4921 caaaggcggt aatacggtta tccacagaat caggggataa cgcaggaaag aacatgtgag
     4981 caaaaggcca gcaaaaggcc aggaaccgta aaaaggccgc gttgctggcg tttttccata
     5041 ggctccgccc ccctgacgag catcacaaaa atcgacgctc aagtcagagg tggcgaaacc
     5101 cgacaggact ataaagatac caggcgtttc cccctggaag ctccctcgtg cgctctcctg
     5161 ttccgaccct gccgcttacc ggatacctgt ccgcctttct cccttcggga agcgtggcgc
     5221 tttctcaatg ctcacgctgt aggtatctca gttcggtgta ggtcgttcgc tccaagctgg
     5281 gctgtgtgca cgaacccccc gttcagcccg accgctgcgc cttatccggt aactatcgtc
     5341 ttgagtccaa cccggtaaga cacgacttat cgccactggc agcagccact ggtaacagga
     5401 ttagcagagc gaggtatgta ggcggtgcta cagagttctt gaagtggtgg cctaactacg
     5461 gctacactag aaggacagta tttggtatct gcgctctgct gaagccagtt accttcggaa
     5521 aaagagttgg tagctcttga tccggcaaac aaaccaccgc tggtagcggt ggtttttttg
     5581 tttgcaagca gcagattacg cgcagaaaaa aaggatctca agaagatcct ttgatctttt
     5641 ctacggggtc tgacgctcag tggaacgaaa actcacgtta agggattttg gtcatgagat
     5701 tatcaaaaag gatcttcacc tagatccttt taaattaaaa atgaagtttt aaatcaatct
     5761 aaagtatata tgagtaaact tggtctgaca gttaccaatg cttaatcagt gaggcaccta
     5821 tctcagcgat ctgtctattt cgttcatcca tagttgcctg actccccgtc gtgtagataa
     5881 ctacgatacg ggagggctta ccatctggcc ccagtgctgc aatgataccg cgagacccac
     5941 gctcaccggc tccagattta tcagcaataa accagccagc cggaagggcc gagcgcagaa
     6001 gtggtcctgc aactttatcc gcctccatcc agtctattaa ttgttgccgg gaagctagag
     6061 taagtagttc gccagttaat agtttgcgca acgttgttgc cattgctaca ggcatcgtgg
     6121 tgtcacgctc gtcgtttggt atggcttcat tcagctccgg ttcccaacga tcaaggcgag
     6181 ttacatgatc ccccatgttg tgcaaaaaag cggttagctc cttcggtcct ccgatcgttg
     6241 tcagaagtaa gttggccgca gtgttatcac tcatggttat ggcagcactg cataattctc
     6301 ttactgtcat gccatccgta agatgctttt ctgtgactgg tgagtactca accaagtcat
     6361 tctgagaata gtgtatgcgg cgaccgagtt gctcttgccc ggcgtcaata cgggataata
     6421 ccgcgccaca tagcagaact ttaaaagtgc tcatcattgg aaaacgttct tcggggcgaa
     6481 aactctcaag gatcttaccg ctgttgagat ccagttcgat gtaacccact cgtgcaccca
     6541 actgatcttc agcatctttt actttcacca gcgtttctgg gtgagcaaaa acaggaaggc
     6601 aaaatgccgc aaaaaaggga ataagggcga cacggaaatg ttgaatactc atactcttcc
     6661 tttttcaata ttattgaagc atttatcagg gttattgtct catgagcgga tacatatttg
     6721 aatgtattta gaaaaataaa caaatagggg ttccgcgcac atttccccga aaagtgccac
     6781 ctg
//
