Features (pLannotate 1.2.2; 19 found; start..end, strand, type, name):
    169..1185    +  intron         chimeric intron: chimera between introns from chicken β-actin and rabbit β-globin
   1183..1239    +  CDS            HBB (fragment): HBB_LEPEU - Experimental evidence at protein level: Swiss-Prot protein existence level 1. Involved in oxygen transport from the lung to the various peripheral tissues. From Lepus europaeus (European hare).
   1256..2280    +  CDS            Cre (fragment): site-specific recombinase Cre is a site-specific recombinase from bacteriophage P1. Recombination occurs at loxP sequences.
   2293..3228    +  CDS            ERT2: mutated ligand-binding domain of the human estrogen receptor (Feil et al., 1997)
   3245..3316    +  CDS            HBB (fragment): HBB_PONPY - Experimental evidence at transcript level: Swiss-Prot protein existence level 2. Involved in oxygen transport from the lung to the various peripheral tissues. From Pongo pygmaeus (Bornean orangutan).
   3387..3442    +  polyA_signal   β-globin poly(A) signal: rabbit β-globin polyadenylation signal (Gil and Proudfoot, 1987)
   3827..3843    -  protein_bind   lac operator: The lac repressor binds to the lac operator to inhibit transcription in E. coli. This inhibition can be relieved by adding lactose or isopropyl-β-D-thiogalactopyranoside (IPTG). lac repressor encoded by lacI
   3851..3881    -  promoter       lac promoter: promoter for the E. coli lac operon
   3896..3917    -  protein_bind   CAP binding site: CAP binding activates transcription in the presence of cAMP. E. coli catabolite activator protein
   3930..3969    -  CDS            lacI (fragment): lac repressor; lacI; The lac repressor binds to the lac operator to inhibit transcription in E. coli. This inhibition can be relieved by adding lactose or isopropyl-β-D-thiogalactopyranoside (IPTG).
   3976..3998    +  promoter       SV40 promoter (fragment): SV40 enhancer and early promoter
   4022..4157    +  rep_origin     SV40 ori: SV40 origin of replication
   4177..4311    +  polyA_signal   SV40 poly(A) signal: SV40 polyadenylation signal
   4313..4367    -  CDS            lacI (fragment): lac repressor; lacI; The lac repressor binds to the lac operator to inhibit transcription in E. coli. This inhibition can be relieved by adding lactose or isopropyl-β-D-thiogalactopyranoside (IPTG).
   4550..5138    -  rep_origin     ori: high-copy-number ColE1/pMB1/pBR322/pUC origin of replication
   5309..6169    -  CDS            AmpR: β-lactamase; bla; confers resistance to ampicillin, carbenicillin, and related antibiotics
   6170..6274    -  promoter       AmpR promoter: bla
   6305..6684    +  enhancer       CMV enhancer: human cytomegalovirus immediate early enhancer
   6686..168     +  promoter       chicken β-actin promoter (across the origin): No description available
>Addgene plasmid #14797 | pCAG-CreERT2 | addgene full sequence | sequence record 199783 | Addgene NGS Result
GGGGGGGGGGGGCGCGCGCCAGGCGGGGCGGGGCGGGGCGAGGGGCGGGGCGGGGCGAGGCGGAGAGGTG
CGGCGGCAGCCAATCAGAGCGGCGCGCTCCGAAAGTTTCCTTTTATGGCGAGGCGGCGGCGGCGGCGGCC
CTATAAAAAGCGAAGCGCGCGGCGGGCGGGAGTCGCTGCGCGCTGCCTTCGCCCCGTGCCCCGCTCCGCC
GCCGCCTCGCGCCGCCCGCCCCGGCTCTGACTGACCGCGTTACTCCCACAGGTGAGCGGGCGGGACGGCC
CTTCTCCTCCGGGCTGTAATTAGCGCTTGGTTTAATGACGGCTTGTTTCTTTTCTGTGGCTGCGTGAAAG
CCTTGAGGGGCTCCGGGAGGGCCCTTTGTGCGGGGGGAGCGGCTCGGGGGGTGCGTGCGTGTGTGTGTGC
GTGGGGAGCGCCGCGTGCGGCTCCGCGCTGCCCGGCGGCTGTGAGCGCTGCGGGCGCGGCGCGGGGCTTT
GTGCGCTCCGCAGTGTGCGCGAGGGGAGCGCGGCCGGGGGCGGTGCCCCGCGGTGCGGGGGGGGCTGCGA
GGGGAACAAAGGCTGCGTGCGGGGTGTGTGCGTGGGGGGGTGAGCAGGGGGTGTGGGCGCGTCGGTCGGG
CTGCAACCCCCCCTGCACCCCCCTCCCCGAGTTGCTGAGCACGGCCCGGCTTCGGGTGCGGGGCTCCGTA
CGGGGCGTGGCGCGGGGCTCGCCGTGCCGGGCGGGGGGTGGCGGCAGGTGGGGGTGCCGGGCGGGGCGGG
GCCGCCTCGGGCCGGGGAGGGCTCGGGGGAGGGGCGCGGCGGCCCCCGGAGCGCCGGCGGCTGTCGAGGC
GCGGCGAGCCGCAGCCATTGCCTTTTATGGTAATCGTGCGAGAGGGCGCAGGGACTTCCTTTGTCCCAAA
TCTGTGCGGAGCCGAAATCTGGGAGGCGCCGCCGCACCCCCTCTAGCGGGCGCGGGGCGAAGCGGTGCGG
CGCCGGCAGGAAGGAAATGGGCGGGGAGGGCCTTCGTGCGTCGCCGCGCCGCCGTCCCCTTCTCCCTCTC
CAGCCTCGGGGCTGTCCGCGGGGGGACGGCTGCCTTCGGGGGGGACGGGGCAGGGCGGGGTTCGGCTTCT
GGCGTGTGACCGGCGGCTCTAGAGCCTCTGCTAACCATGTTCATGCCTTCTTCTTTTTCCTACAGCTCCT
GGGCAACGTGCTGGTTATTGTGCTGTCTCATCATTTTGGCAAAGAATTCTGAGCCGCCACCATGGCCAAT
TTACTGACCGTACACCAAAATTTGCCTGCATTACCGGTCGATGCAACGAGTGATGAGGTTCGCAAGAACC
TGATGGACATGTTCAGGGATCGCCAGGCGTTTTCTGAGCATACCTGGAAAATGCTTCTGTCCGTTTGCCG
GTCGTGGGCGGCATGGTGCAAGTTGAATAACCGGAAATGGTTTCCCGCAGAACCTGAAGATGTTCGCGAT
TATCTTCTATATCTTCAGGCGCGCGGTCTGGCAGTAAAAACTATCCAGCAACATTTGGGCCAGCTAAACA
TGCTTCATCGTCGGTCCGGGCTGCCACGACCAAGTGACAGCAATGCTGTTTCACTGGTTATGCGGCGGAT
CCGAAAAGAAAACGTTGATGCCGGTGAACGTGCAAAACAGGCTCTAGCGTTCGAACGCACTGATTTCGAC
CAGGTTCGTTCACTCATGGAAAATAGCGATCGCTGCCAGGATATACGTAATCTGGCATTTCTGGGGATTG
CTTATAACACCCTGTTACGTATAGCCGAAATTGCCAGGATCAGGGTTAAAGATATCTCACGTACTGACGG
TGGGAGAATGTTAATCCATATTGGCAGAACGAAAACGCTGGTTAGCACCGCAGGTGTAGAGAAGGCACTT
AGCCTGGGGGTAACTAAACTGGTCGAGCGATGGATTTCCGTCTCTGGTGTAGCTGATGATCCGAATAACT
ACCTGTTTTGCCGGGTCAGAAAAAATGGTGTTGCCGCGCCATCTGCCACCAGCCAGCTATCAACTCGCGC
CCTGGAAGGGATTTTTGAAGCAACTCATCGATTGATTTACGGCGCTAAGGATGACTCTGGTCAGAGATAC
CTGGCCTGGTCTGGACACAGTGCCCGTGTCGGAGCCGCGCGAGATATGGCCCGCGCTGGAGTTTCAATAC
CGGAGATCATGCAAGCTGGTGGCTGGACCAATGTAAATATTGTCATGAACTATATCCGTAACCTGGATAG
TGAAACAGGGGCAATGGTGCGCCTGCTGGAAGATGGCGATCTCGAGCCATCTGCTGGAGACATGAGAGCT
GCCAACCTTTGGCCAAGCCCGCTCATGATCAAACGCTCTAAGAAGAACAGCCTGGCCTTGTCCCTGACGG
CCGACCAGATGGTCAGTGCCTTGTTGGATGCTGAGCCCCCCATACTCTATTCCGAGTATGATCCTACCAG
ACCCTTCAGTGAAGCTTCGATGATGGGCTTACTGACCAACCTGGCAGACAGGGAGCTGGTTCACATGATC
AACTGGGCGAAGAGGGTGCCAGGCTTTGTGGATTTGACCCTCCATGATCAGGTCCACCTTCTAGAATGTG
CCTGGCTAGAGATCCTGATGATTGGTCTCGTCTGGCGCTCCATGGAGCACCCAGTGAAGCTACTGTTTGC
TCCTAACTTGCTCTTGGACAGGAACCAGGGAAAATGTGTAGAGGGCATGGTGGAGATCTTCGACATGCTG
CTGGCTACATCATCTCGGTTCCGCATGATGAATCTGCAGGGAGAGGAGTTTGTGTGCCTCAAATCTATTA
TTTTGCTTAATTCTGGAGTGTACACATTTCTGTCCAGCACCCTGAAGTCTCTGGAAGAGAAGGACCATAT
CCACCGAGTCCTGGACAAGATCACAGACACTTTGATCCACCTGATGGCCAAGGCAGGCCTGACCCTGCAG
CAGCAGCACCAGCGGCTGGCCCAGCTCCTCCTCATCCTCTCCCACATCAGGCACATGAGTAACAAAGGCA
TGGAGCATCTGTACAGCATGAAGTGCAAGAACGTGGTGCCCCTCTATGACCTGCTGCTGGAGGCGGCGGA
CGCCCACCGCCTACATGCGCCCACTAGCCGTGGAGGGGCATCCGTGGAGGAGACGGACCAAAGCCACTTG
GCCACTGCGGGCTCTACTTCATCGCATTCCTTGCAAAAGTATTACATCACGGGGGAGGCAGAGGGTTTCC
CTGCCACAGCTTGATAGCGGCCGCACTCCTCAGGTGCAGGCTGCCTATCAGAAGGTGGTGGCTGGTGTGG
CCAATGCCCTGGCTCACAAATACCACTGAGATCTTTTTCCCTCTGCCAAAAATTATGGGGACATCATGAA
GCCCCTTGAGCATCTGACTTCTGGCTAATAAAGGAAATTTATTTTCATTGCAATAGTGTGTTGGAATTTT
TTGTGTCTCTCACTCGGAAGGACATATGGGAGGGCAAATCATTTAAAACATCAGAATGAGTATTTGGTTT
AGAGTTTGGCAACATATGCCCATATGCTGGCTGCCATGAACAAAGGTTGGCTATAAAGAGGTCATCAGTA
TATGAAACAGCCCCCTGCTGTCCATTCCTTATTCCATAGAAAAGCCTTGACTTGAGGTTAGATTTTTTTT
ATATTTTGTTTTGTGTTATTTTTTTCTTTAACATCCCTAAAATTTTCCTTACATGTTTTACTAGCCAGAT
TTTTCCTCCTCTCCTGACTACTCCCAGTCATAGCTGTCCCTCTTCTCTTATGGAGATCCCTCGACCTGCA
GCCCAAGCTTGGCGTAATCATGGTCATAGCTGTTTCCTGTGTGAAATTGTTATCCGCTCACAATTCCACA
CAACATACGAGCCGGAAGCATAAAGTGTAAAGCCTGGGGTGCCTAATGAGTGAGCTAACTCACATTAATT
GCGTTGCGCTCACTGCCCGCTTTCCAGTCGGGAAACCTGTCGTGCCAGCGGATCCGCATCTCAATTAGTC
AGCAACCATAGTCCCGCCCCTAACTCCGCCCATCCCGCCCCTAACTCCGCCCAGTTCCGCCCATTCTCCG
CCCCATGGCTGACTAATTTTTTTTATTTATGCAGAGGCCGAGGCCGCCTCGGCCTCTGAGCTATTCCAGA
AGTAGTGAGGAGGCTTTTTTGGAGGCCTAGGCTTTTGCAAAAAGCTAACTTGTTTATTGCAGCTTATAAT
GGTTACAAATAAAGCAATAGCATCACAAATTTCACAAATAAAGCATTTTTTTCACTGCATTCTAGTTGTG
GTTTGTCCAAACTCATCAATGTATCTTATCATGTCTGGATCCGCTGCATTAATGAATCGGCCAACGCGCG
GGGAGAGGCGGTTTGCGTATTGGGCGCTCTTCCGCTTCCTCGCTCACTGACTCGCTGCGCTCGGTCGTTC
GGCTGCGGCGAGCGGTATCAGCTCACTCAAAGGCGGTAATACGGTTATCCACAGAATCAGGGGATAACGC
AGGAAAGAACATGTGAGCAAAAGGCCAGCAAAAGGCCAGGAACCGTAAAAAGGCCGCGTTGCTGGCGTTT
TTCCATAGGCTCCGCCCCCCTGACGAGCATCACAAAAATCGACGCTCAAGTCAGAGGTGGCGAAACCCGA
CAGGACTATAAAGATACCAGGCGTTTCCCCCTGGAAGCTCCCTCGTGCGCTCTCCTGTTCCGACCCTGCC
GCTTACCGGATACCTGTCCGCCTTTCTCCCTTCGGGAAGCGTGGCGCTTTCTCATAGCTCACGCTGTAGG
TATCTCAGTTCGGTGTAGGTCGTTCGCTCCAAGCTGGGCTGTGTGCACGAACCCCCCGTTCAGCCCGACC
GCTGCGCCTTATCCGGTAACTATCGTCTTGAGTCCAACCCGGTAAGACACGACTTATCGCCACTGGCAGC
AGCCACTGGTAACAGGATTAGCAGAGCGAGGTATGTAGGCGGTGCTACAGAGTTCTTGAAGTGGTGGCCT
AACTACGGCTACACTAGAAGAACAGTATTTGGTATCTGCGCTCTGCTGAAGCCAGTTACCTTCGGAAAAA
GAGTTGGTAGCTCTTGATCCGGCAAACAAACCACCGCTGGTAGCGGTGGTTTTTTTGTTTGCAAGCAGCA
GATTACGCGCAGAAAAAAAGGATCTCAAGAAGATCCTTTGATCTTTTCTACGGGGTCTGACGCTCAGTGG
AACGAAAACTCACGTTAAGGGATTTTGGTCATGAGATTATCAAAAAGGATCTTCACCTAGATCCTTTTAA
ATTAAAAATGAAGTTTTAAATCAATCTAAAGTATATATGAGTAAACTTGGTCTGACAGTTACCAATGCTT
AATCAGTGAGGCACCTATCTCAGCGATCTGTCTATTTCGTTCATCCATAGTTGCCTGACTCCCCGTCGTG
TAGATAACTACGATACGGGAGGGCTTACCATCTGGCCCCAGTGCTGCAATGATACCGCGAGACCCACGCT
CACCGGCTCCAGATTTATCAGCAATAAACCAGCCAGCCGGAAGGGCCGAGCGCAGAAGTGGTCCTGCAAC
TTTATCCGCCTCCATCCAGTCTATTAATTGTTGCCGGGAAGCTAGAGTAAGTAGTTCGCCAGTTAATAGT
TTGCGCAACGTTGTTGCCATTGCTACAGGCATCGTGGTGTCACGCTCGTCGTTTGGTATGGCTTCATTCA
GCTCCGGTTCCCAACGATCAAGGCGAGTTACATGATCCCCCATGTTGTGCAAAAAAGCGGTTAGCTCCTT
CGGTCCTCCGATCGTTGTCAGAAGTAAGTTGGCCGCAGTGTTATCACTCATGGTTATGGCAGCACTGCAT
AATTCTCTTACTGTCATGCCATCCGTAAGATGCTTTTCTGTGACTGGTGAGTACTCAACCAAGTCATTCT
GAGAATAGTGTATGCGGCGACCGAGTTGCTCTTGCCCGGCGTCAATACGGGATAATACCGCGCCACATAG
CAGAACTTTAAAAGTGCTCATCATTGGAAAACGTTCTTCGGGGCGAAAACTCTCAAGGATCTTACCGCTG
TTGAGATCCAGTTCGATGTAACCCACTCGTGCACCCAACTGATCTTCAGCATCTTTTACTTTCACCAGCG
TTTCTGGGTGAGCAAAAACAGGAAGGCAAAATGCCGCAAAAAAGGGAATAAGGGCGACACGGAAATGTTG
AATACTCATACTCTTCCTTTTTCAATATTATTGAAGCATTTATCAGGGTTATTGTCTCATGAGCGGATAC
ATATTTGAATGTATTTAGAAAAATAAACAAATAGGGGTTCCGCGCACATTTCCCCGAAAAGTGCCACCTG
GGTCGACATTGATTATTGACTAGTTATTAATAGTAATCAATTACGGGGTCATTAGTTCATAGCCCATATA
TGGAGTTCCGCGTTACATAACTTACGGTAAATGGCCCGCCTGGCTGACCGCCCAACGACCCCCGCCCATT
GACGTCAATAATGACGTATGTTCCCATAGTAACGCCAATAGGGACTTTCCATTGACGTCAATGGGTGGAG
TATTTACGGTAAACTGCCCACTTGGCAGTACATCAAGTGTATCATATGCCAAGTACGCCCCCTATTGACG
TCAATGACGGTAAATGGCCCGCCTGGCATTATGCCCAGTACATGACCTTATGGGACTTTCCTACTTGGCA
GTACATCTACGTATTAGTCATCGCTATTACCATGGTCGAGGTGAGCCCCACGTTCTGCTTCACTCTCCCC
ATCTCCCCCCCCTCCCCACCCCCAATTTTGTATTTATTTATTTTTTAATTATTTTGTGCAGCGATGGGGG
C
