>Addgene plasmid #14797 | pCAG-CreERT2 | addgene partial sequence | sequence record 68078 | Cre-F 5'-tttacggcgctaaggatgac-3'
CAGTGCCCGTGTCGGAGCCGCGCGAGATATGGCCCGCGCTGGAGTTTCAATACCGGAGATCATGCAAGCT
GGTGGCTGGACCAATGTAAATATTGTCATGAACTATATCCGTAACCTGGATAGTGAAACAGGGGCAATGG
TGCGCCTGCTGGAAGATGGCGATCTCGAGCCATCTGCTGGAGACATGAGAGCTGCCAACCTTTGGCCAAG
CCCGCTCATGATCAAACGCTCTAAGAAGAACAGCCTGGCCTTGTCCCTGACGGCCGACCAGATGGTCAGT
GCCTTGTTGGATGCTGAGCCCCCCATACTCTATTCCGAGTATGATCCTACCAGACCCTTCAGTGAAGCTT
CGATGATGGGCTTACTGACCAACCTGGCAGACAGGGAGCTGGTTCACATGATCAACTGGGCGAAGAGGGT
GCCAGGCTTTGTGGATTTGACCCTCCATGATCAGGTCCACCTTCTAGAATGTGCCTGGCTAGAGATCCTG
ATGATTGGTCTCGTCTGGCGCTCCATGGAGCACCCAGTGAAGCTACTGTTTGCTCCTAACTTGCTCTTGG
ACAGGAACCAGGGAAAATGTGTAGAGGGCATGGTGGAGATCTTCGACATGCTGCTGGCTACATCATCTCG
GTTCCGCATGATGAATCTGCAGGGAGAGGAGTTTGTGTGCCTCAAATCTATTATTTTGCTTAATTCTGGA
GTGTACACATTTCTGTCCAGCACCCTGAAGTCTCTGGAAGAGAAGGACCATATCCACCGAGTCCTGGACA
AGATCACAGACACTTTGATCCACCTGATGGCCAAGGCAGGCCTGACCCTGCAGCAGCAGCACCAGCGGCT
GGCCCAGCTCCTCCTCATCCTCTCCCACATCAGGCACATGAGTAACAAAGGCATGGAGCATCTGT
