>Addgene plasmid #14797 | pCAG-CreERT2 | addgene partial sequence | sequence record 100387 | pLEXmLIC-Fwd 5'-TAGAGCCTCTGCTAACCATGTTCATGCC-3'
GCTCCTGGGCAACGTGCTGGTTATTGTGCTGTCTCATCATTTTGGCAAAGAATTCTGAGCCGCCACCATG
GCCAATTTACTGACCGTACACCAAAATTTGCCTGCATTACCGGTCGATGCAACGAGTGATGAGGTTCGCA
AGAACCTGATGGACATGTTCAGGGATCGCCAGGCGTTTTCTGAGCATACCTGGAAAATGCTTCTGTCCGT
TTGCCGGTCGTGGGCGGCATGGTGCAAGTTGAATAACCGGAAATGGTTTCCCGCAGAACCTGAAGATGTT
CGCGATTATCTTCTATATCTTCAGGCGCGCGGTCTGGCAGTAAAAACTATCCAGCAACATTTGGGCCAGC
TAAACATGCTTCATCGTCGGTCCGGGCTGCCACGACCAAGTGACAGCAATGCTGTTTCACTGGTTATGCG
GCGGATCCGAAAAGAAAACGTTGATGCCGGTGAACGTGCAAAACAGGCTCTAGCGTTCGAACGCACTGAT
TTCGACCAGGTTCGTTCACTCATGGAAAATAGCGATCGCTGCCAGGATATACGTAATCTGGCATTTCTGG
GGATTGCTTATAACACCCTGTTACGTATAGCCGAAATTGCCAGGATCAGGGTTAAAGATATCTCACGTAC
TGACGGTGGGAGAATGTTAATCCATATTGGCAGAACGAAAACGCTGGTTAGCACCGCAGGTGTAGAGAAG
GCACTTAGCCTGGGGGTAACTAAACTGGTCGAGCGATGGATTTCCGTCTCTGGTGTAGCTGATGATCCGA
ATAACTACCTGTTTTGCCGGGTCAGAAAAAATGGTGTTGCCGCGCCATCTGCCACCAGCCAGCTATCAAC
TCGCGCCCTGGAAGGGATTTT
