>Addgene plasmid #14797 | pCAG-CreERT2 | addgene partial sequence | sequence record 100388 | Bglob-pA-R 5'-ttttggcagagggaaaaaga-3'
CCAGGGCATTGGCCACACCAGCCACCACCTTCTGATAGGCAGCCTGCACCTGAGGAGTGCGGCCGCTATC
AAGCTGTGGCAGGGAAACCCTCTGCCTCCCCCGTGATGTAATACTTTTGCAAGGAATGCGATGAAGTAGA
GCCCGCAGTGGCCAAGTGGCTTTGGTCCGTCTCCTCCACGGATGCCCCTCCACGGCTAGTGGGCGCATGT
AGGCGGTGGGCGTCCGCCGCCTCCAGCAGCAGGTCATAGAGGGGCACCACGTTCTTGCACTTCATGCTGT
ACAGATGCTCCATGCCTTTGTTACTCATGTGCCTGATGTGGGAGAGGATGAGGAGGAGCTGGGCCAGCCG
CTGGTGCTGCTGCTGCAGGGTCAGGCCTGCCTTGGCCATCAGGTGGATCAAAGTGTCTGTGATCTTGTCC
AGGACTCGGTGGATATGGTCCTTCTCTTCCAGAGACTTCAGGGTGCTGGACAGAAATGTGTACACTCCAG
AATTAAGCAAAATAATAGATTTGAGGCACACAAACTCCTCTCCCTGCAGATTCATCATGCGGAACCGAGA
TGATGTAGCCAGCAGCATGTCGAAGATCTCCACCATGCCCTCTACACATTTTCCCTGGTTCCTGTCCAAG
AGCAAGTTAGGAGCAAACAGTAGCTTCACTGGGTGCTCCATGGAGCGCCAGACGAGACCAATCATCAGGA
TCTCTAGCCAGGCACATTCTAGAAGGTGGACCTGATCATGGAGGGTCAAATCCACAAAGCCTGGCACCCT
CTTCGCCCAGTTGATCATGTGAACCAGCTCCCTGTCTGCCAGGTTGGTCAGTAAGCCCATCATCGAAGCT
TCACTGAAGGGTCTGGTAGGATCATACTCGGAATAGAGTATGGGGG
