>Addgene plasmid #14797 | pCAG-CreERT2 | addgene partial sequence | sequence record 100389 | Cre-2 5'-GCATTGCTGTCACTTGGTCGT-3'
AAGCATGTTTAGCTGGCCCAAATGTTGCTGGATAGTTTTTACTGCCAGACCGCGCGCCTGAAGATATAGA
AGATAATCGCGAACATCTTCAGGTTCTGCGGGAAACCATTTCCGGTTATTCAACTTGCACCATGCCGCCC
ACGACCGGCAAACGGACAGAAGCATTTTCCAGGTATGCTCAGAAAACGCCTGGCGATCCCTGAACATGTC
CATCAGGTTCTTGCGAACCTCATCACTCGTTGCATCGACCGGTAATGCAGGCAAATTTTGGTGTACGGTC
AGTAAATTGGCCATGGTGGCGGCTCAGAATTCTTTGCCAAAATGATGAGACAGCACAATAACCAGCACGT
TGCCCAGGAGCTGTAGGAAAAAGAAGAAGGCATGAACATGGTTAGCAGAGGCTCTAGAGCCGCCGGTCAC
ACGCCAGAAGCCGAACCCCGCCCTGCCCCGTCCCCCCCGAAGGCAGCCGTCCCCCCGCGGACAGCCCCGA
GGCTGGAGAGGGAGAAGGGGACGGCGGCGCGGCGACGCACGAAGGCCCTCCCCGCCCATTTCCTTCCTGC
CGGCGCCGCACCGCTTCGCCCCGCGCCCGCTAGAGGGGGTGCGGCGGCGCCTCCCAGATTTCGGCTCCGC
ACAGATTTGGGACAAAGGAAGTCCCTGCGCCCTCTCGCACGATTACCATAAAAGGCAATGGCTGCGGCTC
G
