>Addgene plasmid #14797 | pCAG-CreERT2 | addgene partial sequence | sequence record 100390 | I-PpoI-R 5'-AGGTTGGTCAATAAGCCCATC-3'
AGGGTCTGGTAGGATCATACTCGGAATAGAGTATGGGGGGCTCAGCATCCAACAAGGCACTGACCATCTG
GTCGGCCGTCAGGGACAAGGCCAGGCTGTTCTTCTTAGAGCGTTTGATCATGAGCGGGCTTGGCCAAAGG
TTGGCAGCTCTCATGTCTCCAGCAGATGGCTCGAGATCGCCATCTTCCAGCAGGCGCACCATTGCCCCTG
TTTCACTATCCAGGTTACGGATATAGTTCATGACAATATTTACATTGGTCCAGCCACCAGCTTGCATGAT
CTCCGGTATTGAAACTCCAGCGCGGGCCATATCTCGCGCGGCTCCGACACGGGCACTGTGTCCAGACCAG
GCCAGGTATCTCTGACCAGAGTCATCCTTAGCGCCGTAAATCAATCGATGAGTTGCTTCAAAAATCCCTT
CCAGGGCGCGAGTTGATAGCTGGCTGGTGGCAGATGGCGCGGCAACACCATTTTTTCTGACCCGGCAAAA
CAGGTAGTTATTCGGATCATCAGCTACACCAGAGACGGAAATCCATCGCTCGACCAGTTTAGTTACCCCC
AGGCTAAGTGCCTTCTCTACACCTGCGGTGCTAACCAGCGTTTTCGTTCTGCCAATATGGATTAACATTC
TCCCACCGTCAGTACGTGAGATATCTTTAACCCTGATCCTGGCAATTTCGGCTATACGTAACAGGGTGTT
ATAAGCAATCCCCAGAAATGCCAGATTACGTATATCCTGGCAGCGATCGCTATTTTCCATGAGTGAACGA
ACCTGGTCGAAATCAGTGCGTTCGAACGCTAGAGCCTGTTTTGCACGTTCACCGGCATCAACGTTTTCTT
TTCGGATCCGCCGCATAACCAGTGAAACAGCATTGCTGTCACTTGGTCGTGGCAGCCCGGACCGACGATG
AAGCATGTTTAGCTGGCCCAAATGTTGCTGG
