>Addgene plasmid #14797 | pCAG-CreERT2 | addgene partial sequence | sequence record 100391 | hESR1-F 5'-ATGAATCTGCAGGGAGAGGA-3'
TGATGGCCAAGGCAGGCCTGACCCTGCAGCAGCAGCACCAGCGGCTGGCCCAGCTCCTCCTCATCCTCTC
CCACATCAGGCACATGAGTAACAAAGGCATGGAGCATCTGTACAGCATGAAGTGCAAGAACGTGGTGCCC
CTCTATGACCTGCTGCTGGAGGCGGCGGACGCCCACCGCCTACATGCGCCCACTAGCCGTGGAGGGGCAT
CCGTGGAGGAGACGGACCAAAGCCACTTGGCCACTGCGGGCTCTACTTCATCGCATTCCTTGCAAAAGTA
TTACATCACGGGGGAGGCAGAGGGTTTCCCTGCCACAGCTTGATAGCGGCCGCACTCCTCAGGTGCAGGC
TGCCTATCAGAAGGTGGTGGCTGGTGTGGCCAATGCCCTGGCTCACAAATACCACTGAGATCTTTTTCCC
TCTGCCAAAAATTATGGGGACATCATGAAGCCCCTTGAGCATCTGACTTCTGGCTAATAAAGGAAATTTA
TTTTCATTGCAATAGTGTGTTGGAATTTTTTGTGTCTCTCACTCGGAAGGACATATGGGAGGGCAAATCA
TTTAAAACATCAGAATGAGTATTTGGTTTAGAGTTTGGCAACATATGCCCATATGCTGGCTGCCATGAAC
AAAGGTTGGCTATAAAGAGGTCATCAGTATATGAAACAGCCCCCTGCTGTCCATTCCTTATTCCATAGAA
AAGCCTTGACTTGAGGTTAGATTTTTT
