>Addgene plasmid #14797 | pCAG-CreERT2 | addgene partial sequence | sequence record 138037 | pCAG-F 5'-GCAACGTGCTGGTTATTGTG-3'
ATTCTGAGCCGCCACCATGGCCAATTTACTGACCGTACACCAAAATTTGCCTGCATTACCGGTCGATGCA
ACGAGTGATGAGGTTCGCAAGAACCTGATGGACATGTTCAGGGATCGCCAGGCGTTTTCTGAGCATACCT
GGAAAATGCTTCTGTCCGTTTGCCGGTCGTGGGCGGCATGGTGCAAGTTGAATAACCGGAAATGGTTTCC
CGCAGAACCTGAAGATGTTCGCGATTATCTTCTATATCTTCAGGCGCGCGGTCTGGCAGTAAAAACTATC
CAGCAACATTTGGGCCAGCTAAACATGCTTCATCGTCGGTCCGGGCTGCCACGACCAAGTGACAGCAATG
CTGTTTCACTGGTTATGCGGCGGATCCGAAAAGAAAACGTTGATGCCGGTGAACGTGCAAAACAGGCTCT
AGCGTTCGAACGCACTGATTTCGACCAGGTTCGTTCACTCATGGAAAATAGCGATCGCTGCCAGGATATA
CGTAATCTGGCATTTCTGGGGATTGCTTATAACACCCTGTTACGTATAGCCGAAATTGCCAGGATCAGGG
TTAAAGATATCTCACGTACTGACGGTGGGAGAATGTTAATCCATATTGGCAGAACGAAAACGCTGGTTAG
CACCGCAGGTGTAGAGAAGGCACTTAGCCTGGGGGTAACTAAACTGGTCGAGCGATGGATTTCCGTCTCT
GGTGTAGCTGATGATCCGAATAACTACCTGTTTT
